>Addgene plasmid #61062 | pSIN4-EF1a-GATA1-IRES-Puro | addgene full sequence | sequence record 203140 | Addgene NGS Result
TGGAAGGGCTAATTCACTCCCAAAGAAGACAAGATATCCTTGATCTGTGGATCTACCACACACAAGGCTA
CTTCCCTGATTAGCAGAACTACACACCAGGGCCAGGGGTCAGATATCCACTGACCTTTGGATGGTGCTAC
AAGCTAGTACCAGTTGAGCCAGATAAGGTAGAAGAGGCCAATAAAGGAGAGAACACCAGCTTGTTACACC
CTGTGAGCCTGCATGGGATGGATGACCCGGAGAGAGAAGTGTTAGAGTGGAGGTTTGACAGCCGCCTAGC
ATTTCATCACGTGGCCCGAGAGCTGCATCCGGAGTACTTCAAGAACTGCTGATATCGAGCTTGCTACAAG
GGACTTTCCGCTGGGGACTTTCCAGGGAGGCGTGGCCTGGGCGGGACTGGGGAGTGGCGAGCCCTCAGAT
CCTGCATATAAGCAGCTGCTTTTTGCCTGTACTGGGTCTCTCTGGTTAGACCAGATCTGAGCCTGGGAGC
TCTCTGGCTAACTAGGGAACCCACTGCTTAAGCCTCAATAAAGCTTGCCTTGAGTGCTTCAAGTAGTGTG
TGCCCGTCTGTTGTGTGACTCTGGTAACTAGAGATCCCTCAGACCCTTTTAGTCAGTGTGGAAAATCTCT
AGCAGTGGCGCCCGAACAGGGACTTGAAAGCGAAAGGGAAACCAGAGGAGCTCTCTCGACGCAGGACTCG
GCTTGCTGAAGCGCGCACGGCAAGAGGCGAGGGGCGGCGACTGGTGAGTACGCCAAAAATTTTGACTAGC
GGAGGCTAGAAGGAGAGAGATGGGTGCGAGAGCGTCAGTATTAAGCGGGGGAGAATTAGATCGCGATGGG
AAAAAATTCGGTTAAGGCCAGGGGGAAAGAAAAAATATAAATTAAAACATATAGTATGGGCAAGCAGGGA
GCTAGAACGATTCGCAGTTAATCCTGGCCTGTTAGAAACATCAGAAGGCTGTAGACAAATACTGGGACAG
CTACAACCATCCCTTCAGACAGGATCAGAAGAACTTAGATCATTATATAATACAGTAGCAACCCTCTATT
GTGTGCATCAAAGGATAGAGATAAAAGACACCAAGGAAGCTTTAGACAAGATAGAGGAAGAGCAAAACAA
AAGTAAGACCACCGCACAGCAAGCGGCCGCTGATCTTCAGACCTGGAGGAGGAGATATGAGGGACAATTG
GAGAAGTGAATTATATAAATATAAAGTAGTAAAAATTGAACCATTAGGAGTAGCACCCACCAAGGCAAAG
AGAAGAGTGGTGCAGAGAGAAAAAAGAGCAGTGGGAATAGGAGCTTTGTTCCTTGGGTTCTTGGGAGCAG
CAGGAAGCACTATGGGCGCAGCGTCAATGACGCTGACGGTACAGGCCAGACAATTATTGTCTGGTATAGT
GCAGCAGCAGAACAATTTGCTGAGGGCTATTGAGGCGCAACAGCATCTGTTGCAACTCACAGTCTGGGGC
ATCAAGCAGCTCCAGGCAAGAATCCTGGCTGTGGAAAGATACCTAAAGGATCAACAGCTCCTGGGGATTT
GGGGTTGCTCTGGAAAACTCATTTGCACCACTGCTGTGCCTTGGAATGCTAGTTGGAGTAATAAATCTCT
GGAACAGATTTGGAATCACACGACCTGGATGGAGTGGGACAGAGAAATTAACAATTACACAAGCTTAATA
CACTCCTTAATTGAAGAATCGCAAAACCAGCAAGAAAAGAATGAACAAGAATTATTGGAATTAGATAAAT
GGGCAAGTTTGTGGAATTGGTTTAACATAACAAATTGGCTGTGGTATATAAAATTATTCATAATGATAGT
AGGAGGCTTGGTAGGTTTAAGAATAGTTTTTGCTGTACTTTCTATAGTGAATAGAGTTAGGCAGGGATAT
TCACCATTATCGTTTCAGACCCACCTCCCAACCCCGAGGGGACCCGACAGGCCCGAAGGAATAGAAGAAG
AAGGTGGAGAGAGAGACAGAGACAGATCCATTCGATTAGTGAACGGATCTCGACGGTATCGCCACAAATG
GCAGTATTCATCCACAATTTTAAAAGAAAGGGGGGGATTGGGGGGTACAGTGCAGGGGAAAGAATAGTAG
ACATAATAGCAACAGACATACAAACTAAAGAATTACAAAAACAAATTACAAAAATTCAAAATTTTCGGGT
TTATTACAGGGACAGCAGAGATCCACTTTGGATCGATAAGCTTTGCAAAGATGGATAAAGTTTTAAACAG
AGAGGAATCTTTGCAGCTAATGGACCTTCTAGGTCTTGAAAGGAGTGGGAATTGGCTCCGGTGCCCGTCA
GTGGGCAGAGCGCACATCGCCCACAGTCCCCGAGAAGTTGGGGGGAGGGGTCGGCAATTGAACCGGTGCC
TAGAGAAGGTGGCGCGGGGTAAACTGGGAAAGTGATGTCGTGTACTGGCTCCGCCTTTTTCCCGAGGGTG
GGGGAGAACCGTATATAAGTGCAGTAGTCGCCGTGAACGTTCTTTTTCGCAACGGGTTTGCCGCCAGAAC
ACAGGTAAGTGCCGTGTGTGGTTCCCGCGGGCCTGGCCTCTTTACGGGTTATGGCCCTTGCGTGCCTTGA
ATTACTTCCACCTGGCTGCAGTACGTGATTCTTGATCCCGAGCTTCGGGTTGGAAGTGGGTGGGAGAGTT
CGAGGCCTTGCGCTTAAGGAGCCCCTTCGCCTCGTGCTTGAGTTGAGGCCTGGCCTGGGCGCTGGGGCCG
CCGCGTGCGAATCTGGTGGCACCTTCGCGCCTGTCTCGCTGCTTTCGATAAGTCTCTAGCCATTTAAAAT
TTTTGATGACCTGCTGCGACGCTTTTTTTCTGGCAAGATAGTCTTGTAAATGCGGGCCAAGATCTGCACA
CTGGTATTTCGGTTTTTGGGGCCGCGGGCGGCGACGGGGCCCGTGCGTCCCAGCGCACATGTTCGGCGAG
GCGGGGCCTGCGAGCGCGGCCACCGAGAATCGGACGGGGGTAGTCTCAAGCTGGCCGGCCTGCTCTGGTG
CCTGGCCTCGCGCCGCCGTGTATCGCCCCGCCCTGGGCGGCAAGGCTGGCCCGGTCGGCACCAGTTGCGT
GAGCGGAAAGATGGCCGCTTCCCGGCCCTGCTGCAGGGAGCTCAAAATGGAGGACGCGGCGCTCGGGAGA
GCGGGCGGGTGAGTCACCCACACAAAGGAAAAGGGCCTTTCCGTCCTCAGCCGTCGCTTCATGTGACTCC
ACGGAGTACCGGGCGCCGTCCAGGCACCTCGATTAGTTCTCGAGCTTTTGGAGTACGTCGTCTTTAGGTT
GGGGGGAGGGGTTTTATGCGATGGAGTTTCCCCACACTGAGTGGGTGGAGACTGAAGTTAGGCCAGCTTG
GCACTTGATGTAATTCTCCTTGGAATTTGCCCTTTTTGAGTTTGGATCTTGGTTCATTCTCAAGCCTCAG
ACAGTGGTTCAAAGTTTTTTTCTTCCATTTCAGGTGTCGTGAGGAATTCGCCACCATGGACTACAAGGAC
GACGATGACAAGGAGTTCCCTGGCCTGGGGTCCCTGGGGACCTCAGAGCCCCTCCCCCAGTTTGTGGATC
CTGCTCTGGTGTCCTCCACACCAGAATCAGGGGTTTTCTTCCCCTCTGGGCCTGAGGGCTTGGATGCAGC
AGCTTCCTCCACTGCCCCGAGCACAGCCACCGCTGCAGCTGCGGCACTGGCCTACTACAGGGACGCTGAG
GCCTACAGACACTCCCCAGTCTTTCAGGTGTACCCATTGCTCAACTGTATGGAGGGGATCCCAGGGGGCT
CACCATATGCCGGCTGGGCCTACGGCAAGACGGGGCTCTACCCTGCCTCAACTGTGTGTCCCACCCGCGA
GGACTCTCCTCCCCAGGCCGTGGAAGATCTGGATGGAAAAGGCAGCACCAGCTTCCTGGAGACTTTGAAG
ACAGAGCGGCTGAGCCCAGACCTCCTGACCCTGGGACCTGCACTGCCTTCATCACTCCCTGTCCCCAATA
GTGCTTATGGGGGCCCTGACTTTTCCAGTACCTTCTTTTCTCCCACCGGGAGCCCCCTCAATTCAGCAGC
CTATTCCTCTCCCAAGCTTCGTGGAACTCTCCCCCTGCCTCCCTGTGAGGCCAGGGAGTGTGTGAACTGC
GGAGCAACAGCCACTCCACTGTGGCGGAGGGACAGGACAGGCCACTACCTATGCAACGCCTGCGGCCTCT
ATCACAAGATGAATGGGCAGAACAGGCCCCTCATCCGGCCCAAGAAGCGCCTGATTGTCAGTAAACGGGC
AGGTACTCAGTGCACCAACTGCCAGACGACCACCACGACACTGTGGCGGAGAAATGCCAGTGGGGATCCC
GTGTGCAATGCCTGCGGCCTCTACTACAAGCTACACCAGGTGAACCGGCCACTGACCATGCGGAAGGATG
GTATTCAGACTCGAAACCGCAAGGCATCTGGAAAAGGGAAAAAGAAACGGGGCTCCAGTCTGGGAGGCAC
AGGAGCAGCCGAAGGACCAGCTGGTGGCTTTATGGTGGTGGCTGGGGGCAGCGGTAGCGGGAATTGTGGG
GAGGTGGCTTCAGGCCTGACACTGGGCCCCCCAGGTACTGCCCATCTCTACCAAGGCCTGGGCCCTGTGG
TGCTGTCAGGGCCTGTTAGCCACCTCATGCCTTTCCCTGGACCCCTACTGGGCTCACCCACGGGCTCCTT
CCCCACAGGCCCCATGCCCCCCACCACCAGCACTACTGTGGTGGCTCCGCTCAGCTCATGAACGCGTAAA
CTAGTTCGAAGGATCCGCATGCATCTAGGGCGGCCAATTCCGCCCCTCTCCCCCCCCCCTAACGTTACTG
GCCGAAGCCGCTTGGAATAAGGCCGGTGTGCGTTTGTCTATATGTTATTTTCCACCATATTGCCGTCTTT
TGGCAATGTGAGGGCCCGGAAACCTGGCCCTGTCTTCTTGACGAGCATTCCTAGGGGTCTTTCCCCTCTC
GCCAAAGGAATGCAAGGTCTGTTGAATGTCGTGAAGGAAGCAGTTCCTCTGGAAGCTTCTTGAAGACAAA
CAACGTCTGTAGCGACCCTTTGCAGGCAGCGGAACCCCCCACCTGGCGACAGGTGCCTCTGCGGCCAAAA
GCCACGTGTATAAGATACACCTGCAAAGGCGGCACAACCCCAGTGCCACGTTGTGAGTTGGATAGTTGTG
GAAAGAGTCAAATGGCTCTCCTCAAGCGTATTCAACAAGGGGCTGAAGGATGCCCAGAAGGTACCCCATT
GTATGGGATCTGATCTGGGGCCTCGGTGCACATGCTTTACATGTGTTTAGTCGAGGTTAAAAAAACGTCT
AGGCCCCCCGAACCACGGGGACGTGGTTTTCCTTTGAAAAACACGATGATAAGCTTGCCACAACCCACAA
GGAGACGACCTTCCATGACCGAGTACAAGCCCACGGTGCGCCTCGCCACCCGCGACGACGTCCCCCGGGC
CGTACGCACCCTCGCCGCCGCGTTCGCCGACTACCCCGCCACGCGCCACACCGTCGACCCGGACCGCCAC
ATCGAGCGGGTCACCGAGCTGCAAGAACTCTTCCTCACGCGCGTCGGGCTCGACATCGGCAAGGTGTGGG
TCGCGGACGACGGCGCCGCGGTGGCGGTCTGGACCACGCCGGAGAGCGTCGAAGCGGGGGCGGTGTTCGC
CGAGATCGGCCCGCGCATGGCCGAGTTGAGCGGTTCCCGGCTGGCCGCGCAGCAACAGATGGAAGGCCTC
CTGGCGCCGCACCGGCCCAAGGAGCCCGCGTGGTTCCTGGCCACCGTCGGCGTCTCGCCCGACCACCAGG
GCAAGGGTCTGGGCAGCGCCGTCGTGCTCCCCGGAGTGGAGGCGGCCGAGCGCGCCGGGGTGCCCGCCTT
CCTGGAGACCTCCGCGCCCCGCAACCTCCCCTTCTACGAGCGGCTCGGCTTCACCGTCACCGCCGACGTC
GAGGTGCCCGAAGGACCGCGCACCTGGTGCATGACCCGCAAGCCCGGTGCCTGATAATAGGCGGCCGCTC
GAGACCTAGAAAAACATGGAGCAATCACAAGTAGCAATACAGCAGCTACCAATGCTGATTGTGCCTGGCT
AGAAGCACAAGAGGAGGAGGAGGTGGGTTTTCCAGTCACACCTCAGGTACCTTTAAGACCAATGACTTAC
AAGGCAGCTGTAGATCTTAGCCACTTTTTAAAAGAAAAGGGGGGACTGGAAGGGCTAATTCACTCCCAAC
GAAGACAAGATCTGCTTTTTGCTTGTACTGGGTCTCTCTGGTTAGACCAGATCTGAGCCTGGGAGCTCTC
TGGCTAACTAGGGAACCCACTGCTTAAGCCTCAATAAAGCTTGCCTTGAGTGCTTCAAGTAGTGTGTGCC
CGTCTGTTGTGTGACTCTGGTAACTAGAGATCCCTCAGACCCTTTTAGTCAGTGTGGAAAATCTCTAGCA
GTAGTAGTTCATGTCATCTTATTATTCAGTATTTATAACTTGCAAAGAAATGAATATCAGAGAGTGAGAG
GCCTTGACATTATAATAGATTTAGCAGGAATTGAACTAGGAGTGGAGCACACAGGCAAAGTTCTAGAGCT
CGCTGATCAGCCTCGACTGTGCCTTCTAGTTGCCAGCCATCTGTTGTTTGCCCCTCCCCCGTGCCTTCCT
TGACCCTGGAAGGTGCCACTCCCACTGTCCTTTCCTAATAAAATGAGGAAATTGCATCGCATTGTCTGAG
TAGGTGTCATTCTATTCTGGGGGGTGGGGTGGGGCAGGACAGCAAGGGGGAGGATTGGGAAGACAATAGC
AGGCATGCTGGGGATGCGGTGGGCTCTATGGCTTCTGAGGCGGAAAGAACCAGCTGGGGGCGCGCCCCTC
GAGGCCGCCATGGTCATAGCTGTTTGACGTCAGGTGGCACTTTTCGGGGAAATGTGCGCGGAACCCCTAT
TTGTTTATTTTTCTAAATACATTCAAATATGTATCCGCTCACGAGACAATAACCCTGATAAATGCTTCAA
TAATATTGAAAAAGGAAGAGTATGAGTATTCAACATTTCCGTGTCGCCCTTATTCCCTTTTTTGCGGCAT
TTTGCCTTCCTGTTTTTGCTCACCCAGAAACGCTGGTGAAAGTAAAAGATGCTGAAGATCAGTTGGGTGC
ACGAGTGGGTTACATCGAACTGGATCTCAACAGCGGTAAGATCCTTGAGAGTTTTCGCCCCGAAGAACGT
TTTCCAATGATGAGCACTTTTAAAGTTCTGCTATGTGGCGCGGTATTATCCCGTATTGACGCCGGGCAAG
AGCAACTCGGTCGCCGCATACACTATTCTCAGAATGACTTGGTTGAGTACTCACCAGTCACAGAAAAGCA
TCTTACGGATGGCATGACAGTAAGAGAATTATGCAGTGCTGCCATAACCATGAGTGATAACACTGCGGCC
AACTTACTTCTGACAACGATCGGAGGACCGAAGGAGCTAACCGCTTTTTTGCACAACATGGGGGATCATG
TAACTCGCCTTGATCGTTGGGAACCGGAGCTGAATGAAGCCATACCAAACGACGAGCGTGACACCACGAT
GCCTGTAGCAATGGCAACAACGTTGCGCAAACTATTAACTGGCGAACTACTTACTCTAGCTTCCCGGCAA
CAATTAATAGACTGGATGGAGGCGGATAAAGTTGCAGGACCACTTCTGCGCTCGGCCCTTCCGGCTGGCT
GGTTTATTGCTGATAAATCTGGAGCCGGTGAGCGTGGGTCTCGCGGTATCATTGCAGCACTGGGGCCAGA
TGGTAAGCCCTCCCGTATCGTAGTTATCTACACGACGGGGAGTCAGGCAACTATGGATGAACGAAATAGA
CAGATCGCTGAGATAGGTGCCTCACTGATTAAGCATTGGTAACTGTCAGACCAAGTTTACTCATATATAC
TTTAGATTGATTTAAAACTTCATTTTTAATTTAAAAGGATCTAGGTGAAGATCCTTTTTGATAATCTCAT
GACCAAAATCCCTTAACGTGAGTTTTCGTTCCACTGAGCGTCAGACCCCGTAGAAAAGATCAAAGGATCT
TCTTGAGATCCTTTTTTTCTGCGCGTAATCTGCTGCTTGCAAACAAAAAAACCACCGCTACCAGCGGTGG
TTTGTTTGCCGGATCAAGAGCTACCAACTCTTTTTCCGAAGGTAACTGGCTTCAGCAGAGCGCAGATACC
AAATACTGTTCTTCTAGTGTAGCCGTAGTTAGGCCACCACTTCAAGAACTCTGTAGCACCGCCTACATAC
CTCGCTCTGCTAATCCTGTTACCAGTGGCTGCTGCCAGTGGCGATAAGTCGTGTCTTACCGGGTTGGACT
CAAGACGATAGTTACCGGATAAGGCGCAGCGGTCGGGCTGAACGGGGGGTTCGTGCACACAGCCCAGCTT
GGAGCGAACGACCTACACCGAACTGAGATACCTACAGCGTGAGCTATGAGAAAGCGCCACGCTTCCCGAA
GGGAGAAAGGCGGACAGGTATCCGGTAAGCGGCAGGGTCGGAACAGGAGAGCGCACGAGGGAGCTTCCAG
GGGGAAACGCCTGGTATCTTTATAGTCCTGTCGGGTTTCGCCACCTCTGACTTGAGCGTCGATTTTTGTG
ATGCTCGTCAGGGGGGCGGAGCCTATGGAAAAACGCCAGCAACGCGGCCTTTTTACGGTTCTGGCCTTTT
GCACGGACCGCCACTGCCAATTACCTGTGGTTTCATTTACTCTAAACCTGTGATTCCTCTGAATTATTTT
CATTTTAAAGAAATTGTATTTGTTAAATATGTACTACAAACTTAGTAGT
Features (pLannotate 1.2.2; 20 found; start..end, strand, type, name):
    377..634     +  LTR            5' LTR (truncated): truncated 5' long terminal repeat (LTR) from HIV-1
    681..806     +  misc_feature   HIV-1 Ψ: packaging signal of human immunodeficiency virus type 1
    790..1153    +  CDS            HIV-1 gag (fragment): gag protein from human immunodeficiency virus 1; gag
   1299..1532    +  misc_feature   RRE: The Rev response element (RRE) of HIV-1 allows for Rev-dependent mRNA export from the nucleus to the cytoplasm.
   1909..2009    +  CDS            Rev (fragment): human immunodeficiency virus 1 (HIV-1) Rev protein; rev; enhances nuclear export of unspliced and incompletely spliced viral mRNAs
   2048..2165    +  misc_feature   cPPT/CTS: central polypurine tract and central termination sequence of HIV-1
   2221..2287    +  CDS            small t antigen (fragment): SV40 (simian virus 40) small t antigen
   2294..3472    +  promoter       EF-1α promoter: strong constitutive promoter for human elongation factor EF-1α
   3492..3512    +  CDS            FLAG (fragment): FLAG® epitope tag, followed by an enterokinase cleavage site
   3513..4748    +  CDS            GATA1: GATA1_HUMAN - Also known as ERYF1, GF1. Experimental evidence at protein level: Swiss-Prot protein existence level 1. Transcriptional activator or repressor which probably serves as a general switch factor for erythroid development. It binds to DNA sites with the consensus sequence 5'-[AT]GATA[AG]-3' within regulatory regions of globin genes and of other genes expressed in erythroid cells. Activates the transcription of genes involved in erythroid differentiation of K562 erythroleukemia cells, including HBB, HBG1/2, ALAS2 and HMBS (PubMed:24245781). From Homo sapiens (Human).
   4910..5372    +  misc_feature   IRES: internal ribosome entry site (IRES) of the encephalomyocarditis virus (EMCV)
   5405..6004    +  CDS            PuroR: puromycin N-acetyltransferase; pac from Streptomyces alboniger; confers resistance to puromycin
   6011..6205    +  CDS            nef (fragment): NEF_HV1Z2 - Experimental evidence at protein level: Swiss-Prot protein existence level 1. Extracellular Nef protein targets CD4(+) T-lymphocytes for apoptosis by interacting with CXCR4 surface receptors. From Human immunodeficiency virus type 1 group M subtype D (isolate Z2/CDC-Z34) (HIV-1).
   6207..6440    +  LTR            3' LTR (ΔU3): self-inactivating 3' long terminal repeat (LTR) from HIV-1
   6597..6821    +  polyA_signal   bGH poly(A) signal: bovine growth hormone polyadenylation signal
   6825..6846    +  promoter       SV40 promoter (fragment): SV40 enhancer and early promoter
   6917..7021    +  promoter       AmpR promoter: bla
   7022..7882    +  CDS            AmpR: β-lactamase; bla; confers resistance to ampicillin, carbenicillin, and related antibiotics
   8053..8641    +  rep_origin     ori: high-copy-number ColE1/pMB1/pBR322/pUC origin of replication
   8799..329     +  CDS            nef (fragment) (across the origin): NEF_HV1BR - Experimental evidence at protein level: Swiss-Prot protein existence level 1. Extracellular Nef protein targets CD4(+) T-lymphocytes for apoptosis by interacting with CXCR4 surface receptors (PubMed:14990729). From Human immunodeficiency virus type 1 group M subtype B (isolate BRU/LAI) (HIV-1).
