[The description below was written by a language model from this plasmid's Addgene catalogue record and pLannotate feature annotations shown in this document.]
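Description:
pSIN4-EF1a-GATA1-IRES-Puro is a self-inactivating HIV-1-based lentiviral transfer vector for constitutive expression of human GATA1, built on the pSIN4-EF1alpha-IRES-Puro backbone. It is propagated in E. coli through a high-copy ColE1/pUC-type origin and selected with ampicillin via the β-lactamase gene. The sequenced plasmid is about 8.8 kb. The viral portion runs from a truncated 5' LTR through the Ψ packaging signal with an adjoining gag fragment, the Rev response element for Rev-dependent nuclear export of the genomic RNA, and the cPPT/CTS. It ends in a ΔU3 3' LTR, whose deletion is copied to both ends of the provirus during reverse transcription and so silences LTR-driven transcription after integration. A bGH polyadenylation signal lies downstream of the 3' LTR. Short annotated fragments of nef, rev and SV40 sequence appear to be remnants of the viral and backbone sequences rather than functional genes.

The payload is a single bicistronic cassette driven by the human EF-1α promoter. The GATA1 coding sequence (about 1.2 kb, cloned between EcoRI and MluI) carries an N-terminal FLAG epitope for detection, and is followed by an EMCV IRES and the puromycin N-acetyltransferase gene. Because both proteins are translated from one transcript, puromycin selection enriches for transduced cells that also express GATA1, a transcription factor that binds GATA motifs and acts as a switch factor in erythroid development. The vector must be packaged with helper functions supplied in trans. The associated publication concerns induction of haematoendothelial programs in human pluripotent stem cells by transcriptional regulators, consistent with its use for enforced GATA1 expression in such cells.
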