Addgene plasmid #61062: pSIN4-EF1a-GATA1-IRES-Puro
Purpose: lentiviral vector for GATA1
Depositing lab: Igor Slukvin. Depositing organization: University of Wisconsin, Madison. Publication: Direct induction of haematoendothelial programs in human pluripotent stem cells by transcriptional regulators. Elcheva I, Brok-Volchanskaya V, Kumar A, Liu P, Lee JH, Tong L, Vodyanik M, Swanson S, Stewart R, Kyba M, Yakubov E, Cooke J, Thomson JA, Slukvin I. Nat Commun. 2014 Jul 14;5:4372. doi: 10.1038/ncomms5372. PubMed 25019369.
Backbone
  Vector backbone: pSIN4-EF1alpha-IRES-Puro
  Backbone size w/o insert (bp): 7500
  Vector type: Lentiviral
  Selectable markers: Puromycin
Growth in bacteria
  Bacterial resistance: Ampicillin, 100 μg/mL
  Growth temperature: 37°C
  Growth strain: Stbl3
  Copy number: Unknown
Gene/Insert
  Gene/Insert name: GATA1
  Species: H. sapiens (human)
  Insert size (bp): 1242
  GenBank ID: NM_002049
  Entrez Gene: GATA1 (a.k.a. ERYF1, GATA-1, GF-1, GF1, HAEADA, NF-E1, NFE1, XLANP, XLTDA, XLTT)
  Promoter: EF1alpha
  Tag / fusion protein: Flag (N terminal on insert)
  Cloning method: Restriction Enzyme; 5′ cloning site EcoRI (not destroyed); 3′ cloning site MluI (not destroyed)
  Sequencing primers: 5′ EF1a-Fwd; 3′ pSIN-R: CAAACGCACACCGGCCTTATT
Terms and licenses: Academic/Nonprofit Terms; Industry Terms: Not Available to Industry
How to cite: pSIN4-EF1a-GATA1-IRES-Puro was a gift from Igor Slukvin (Addgene plasmid # 61062 ; http://n2t.net/addgene:61062 ; RRID:Addgene_61062)
