>Addgene plasmid #61062 | pSIN4-EF1a-GATA1-IRES-Puro | addgene partial sequence | sequence record 100742 | EF1a-F 5'-TCAAGCCTCAGACAGTGGTTC-3'
GTGTCGTGAGGATTCGCCACCATGGACTACAAGGACGACGATGACAAGGAGTTCCCTGGCCTGGGGTCCC
TGGGGACCTCAGAGCCCCTCCCCCAGTTTGTGGATCCTGCTCTGGTGTCCTCCACACCAGAATCAGGGGT
TTTCTTCCCCTCTGGGCCTGAGGGCTTGGATGCAGCAGCTTCCTCCACTGCCCCGAGCACAGCCACCGCT
GCAGCTGCGGCACTGGCCTACTACAGGGACGCTGAGGCCTACAGACACTCCCCAGTCTTTCAGGTGTACC
CATTGCTCAACTGTATGGAGGGGATCCCAGGGGGCTCACCATATGCCGGCTGGGCCTACGGCAAGACGGG
GCTCTACCCTGCCTCAACTGTGTGTCCCACCCGCGAGGACTCTCCTCCCCAGGCCGTGGAAGATCTGGAT
GGAAAAGGCAGCACCAGCTTCCTGGAGACTTTGAAGACAGAGCGGCTGAGCCCAGACCTCCTGACCCTGG
GACCTGCACTGCCTTCATCACTCCCTGTCCCCAATAGTGCTTATGGGGGCCCTGACTTTTCCAGTACCTT
CTTTTCTCCCACCGGGAGCCCCCTCAATTCAGCAGCCTATTCCTCTCCCAAGCTTCGTGGAACTCTCCCC
CTGCCTCCCTGTGAG
