>Addgene plasmid #61062 | pSIN4-EF1a-GATA1-IRES-Puro | addgene partial sequence | sequence record 100743 | puro-variant-R 5'-gtgggcttgtactcggtcat-3'
TGGCAGCTTATCATCGTGTTTTTCAAAGGAAAACCACGTCCCCGTGGTTCGGGGGGCCTAGACGTTTTTT
TAACCTCGACTAAACACATGTAAAGCATGTGCACCGAGGCCCCAGATCAGATCCCATACAATGGGGTACC
TTCTGGGCATCCTTCAGCCCCTTGTTGAATACGCTTGAGGAGAGCCATTTGACTCTTTCCACAACTATCC
AACTCACAACGTGGCACTGGGGTTGTGCCGCCTTTGCAGGTGTATCTTATACACGTGGCTTTTGGCCGCA
GAGGCACCTGTCGCCAGGTGGGGGGTTCCGCTGCCTGCAAAGGGTCGCTACAGACGTTGTTTGTCTTCAA
GAAGCTTCCAGAGGAACTGCTTCCTTCACGACATTCAACAGACCTTGCATTCCTTTGGCGAGAGGGGAAA
GACCCCTAGGAATGCTCGTCAAGAAGACAGGGCCAGGTTTCCGGGCCCTCACATTGCCAAAAGACGGCAA
TATGGTGGAAAATAACATATAGACAAACGCACACCGGCCTTATTCCAAGCGGCTTCGGCCAGTAACGTTA
GGGGGGGGGGAGGGAGAGGGGG
